Addgene plasmid #144397: TFORF2733
Purpose: Lentiviral vector for overexpressing transcription factor ORFs with unique 24-bp barcodes. Barcodes facilitate identification of transcription factors in pooled screens.
Depositing lab: Feng Zhang. Depositing organization: Broad Institute. Publication: A transcription factor atlas of directed differentiation. Joung J, Ma S, Tay T, Geiger-Schuller KR, Kirchgatterer PC, Verdine VK, Guo B, Arias-Garcia MA, Allen WE, Singh A, Kuksenko O, Abudayyeh OO, Gootenberg JS, Fu Z, Macrae RK, Buenrostro JD, Regev A, Zhang F. Cell. 2023 Jan 5;186(1):209-229.e26. doi: 10.1016/j.cell.2022.11.026. PubMed 36608654.
Backbone
  Vector backbone: pLX_TRC317
  Backbone manufacturer: Broad Institute Genetic Perturbation Platform
  Backbone size w/o insert (bp): 8264
  Vector type: Mammalian Expression, Lentiviral
  Selectable markers: Puromycin
Growth in bacteria
  Bacterial resistance: Ampicillin, 100 μg/mL
  Growth temperature: 37°C
  Growth strain: NEB Stable
  Copy number: High Copy
Gene/Insert
  Gene/Insert name: BDP1
  Species: H. sapiens (human)
  Insert size (bp): 7976
  Entrez Gene: BDP1 (a.k.a. DFNB112, HSA238520, TAF3B1, TFC5, TFIIIB'', TFIIIB150, TFIIIB90, TFNR)
  Promoter: EF1a
  Cloning method: Unknown
  Sequencing primers: 5′ GGGTGGAGACTGAAGTTAGGCCAG; 3′ CACATAGCGTAAAAGGAGCAACATAG
Terms and licenses: Academic/Nonprofit Terms; Industry Terms: Not Available to Industry
Depositor comments: NM_018429,ENST00000358731 . The transcription factor ORF portion of this plasmid was synthesized by Genewiz. Please test multiple small colonies in case of plasmid recombination. To make this collection available in a timely manner, a portion of this collection was not fully sequenced by Addgene. If an Addgene verified full plasmid sequence is not available, please contact us prior to placing an order to request the full sequence.
How to cite: TFORF2733 was a gift from Feng Zhang (Addgene plasmid # 144397 ; http://n2t.net/addgene:144397 ; RRID:Addgene_144397)
