[The description below was written by a language model from this plasmid's Addgene catalogue record and pLannotate feature annotations shown in this document.]
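Description:
TFORF2733 is a third-generation-style, self-inactivating lentiviral expression plasmid built on the pLX_TRC317 backbone and carrying the human BDP1 open reading frame, one member of a large barcoded transcription factor ORF collection. It is maintained in E. coli through a high-copy ColE1/pUC origin with ampicillin resistance (AmpR/bla). An f1 origin and remnants of a lac/lacZα cloning region with T7 and T3 promoters are also present. The full sequenced record is about 16.2 kb, consistent with an approximately 8.3 kb backbone plus an insert of nearly 8 kb. The depositor warns that the plasmid can recombine during propagation.

The viral genome is transcribed from an RSV promoter fused to a truncated HIV-1 5' LTR, followed by the Ψ packaging signal, a gag fragment and the RRE for Rev-dependent export. It ends with a ΔU3 3' LTR that inactivates the LTR promoter after integration. Within this unit, an SV40 early promoter drives puromycin N-acetyltransferase for selecting transduced mammalian cells, and a cPPT/CTS aids nuclear import. The EF-1α promoter then drives constitutive expression of BDP1, a subunit of TFIIIB that acts as a general activator of RNA polymerase III transcription. A WPRE downstream of the ORF enhances transcript stability and expression. A short fragment annotated as U6 promoter lies between the ORF and the WPRE. The catalogue entry states that each construct carries a unique 24-bp barcode, but the feature table does not annotate it, so its position is not stated.

The construct is intended for lentiviral overexpression of BDP1, either alone or in pooled screens where the barcode identifies which transcription factor each cell received, as in directed differentiation studies.
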