Features (pLannotate 1.2.2; 31 found; start..end, strand, type, name):
      1..1179    +  promoter       EF-1α promoter: strong constitutive promoter for human elongation factor EF-1α
   1196..9067    +  CDS            BDP1: BDP1_HUMAN - Also known as KIAA1241, KIAA1689, TFNR. Experimental evidence at protein level: Swiss-Prot protein existence level 1. General activator of RNA polymerase III transcription. Requires for transcription from all three types of polymerase III promoters. Requires for transcription of genes with internal promoter elements and with promoter elements upstream of the initiation site. From Homo sapiens (Human).
   9083..9136    +  promoter       U6 promoter (fragment): RNA polymerase III promoter for human U6 snRNA
   9178..9766    +  misc_feature   WPRE: woodchuck hepatitis virus posttranscriptional regulatory element
   9817..9836    +  misc_feature   cPPT/CTS (fragment): central polypurine tract and central termination sequence of HIV-1
   9838..10071   +  LTR            3' LTR (ΔU3): self-inactivating 3' long terminal repeat (LTR) from HIV-1
  10149..10270   +  polyA_signal   SV40 poly(A) signal: SV40 polyadenylation signal
  10310..10445   +  rep_origin     SV40 ori: SV40 origin of replication
  10466..10484   -  promoter       T7 promoter: promoter for bacteriophage T7 RNA polymerase
  10492..10647   +  CDS            lacZα (fragment): LacZα fragment of β-galactosidase; lacZ fragment
  10652..11080   +  rep_origin     f1 ori (sequence partly withheld): f1 bacteriophage origin of replication; arrow indicates direction of (+) strand synthesis
  11133..11237   +  promoter       AmpR promoter: bla
  11238..12098   +  CDS            AmpR: β-lactamase; bla; confers resistance to ampicillin, carbenicillin, and related antibiotics
  12269..12857   +  rep_origin     ori: high-copy-number ColE1/pMB1/pBR322/pUC origin of replication
  13040..13132   +  CDS            lacI (fragment): lac repressor; lacI; The lac repressor binds to the lac operator to inhibit transcription in E. coli. This inhibition can be relieved by adding lactose or isopropyl-β-D-thiogalactopyranoside (IPTG).
  13145..13166   +  protein_bind   CAP binding site: CAP binding activates transcription in the presence of cAMP. E. coli catabolite activator protein
  13181..13211   +  promoter       lac promoter: promoter for the E. coli lac operon
  13215..13237   +  protein_bind   lac operator (fragment): The lac repressor binds to the lac operator to inhibit transcription in E. coli. This inhibition can be relieved by adding lactose or isopropyl-β-D-thiogalactopyranoside (IPTG). lac repressor encoded by lacI
  13280..13298   +  promoter       T3 promoter: promoter for bacteriophage T3 RNA polymerase
  13326..13552   +  promoter       RSV promoter: Rous sarcoma virus enhancer/promoter
  13553..13733   +  LTR            5' LTR (truncated): truncated 5' long terminal repeat (LTR) from HIV-1
  13780..13905   +  misc_feature   HIV-1 Ψ: packaging signal of human immunodeficiency virus type 1
  13889..14252   +  CDS            HIV-1 gag (fragment): gag protein from human immunodeficiency virus 1; gag
  14398..14631   +  misc_feature   RRE: The Rev response element (RRE) of HIV-1 allows for Rev-dependent mRNA export from the nucleus to the cytoplasm.
  15008..15034   +  CDS            Rev (fragment): human immunodeficiency virus 1 (HIV-1) Rev protein; rev; enhances nuclear export of unspliced and incompletely spliced viral mRNAs
  15041..15064   +  promoter       SV40 promoter (fragment): SV40 early promoter
  15065..15136   +  promoter       SV40 promoter (fragment): SV40 enhancer and early promoter
  15160..15295   +  rep_origin     SV40 ori: SV40 origin of replication
  15341..15937   +  CDS            PuroR (fragment): puromycin N-acetyltransferase; pac from Streptomyces; confers resistance to puromycin
  15986..16103   +  misc_feature   cPPT/CTS: central polypurine tract and central termination sequence of HIV-1
  16168..16234   +  CDS            small t antigen (fragment): SV40 (simian virus 40) small t antigen
>Addgene plasmid #144397 | TFORF2733 | addgene full sequence | sequence record 353225 | Addgene NGS Result
GGCTCCGGTGCCCGTCAGTGGGCAGAGCGCACATCGCCCACAGTCCCCGAGAAGTTGGGGGGAGGGGTCG
GCAATTGAACCGGTGCCTAGAGAAGGTGGCGCGGGGTAAACTGGGAAAGTGATGTCGTGTACTGGCTCCG
CCTTTTTCCCGAGGGTGGGGGAGAACCGTATATAAGTGCAGTAGTCGCCGTGAACGTTCTTTTTCGCAAC
GGGTTTGCCGCCAGAACACAGGTAAGTGCCGTGTGTGGTTCCCGCGGGCCTGGCCTCTTTACGGGTTATG
GCCCTTGCGTGCCTTGAATTACTTCCACCTGGCTGCAGTACGTGATTCTTGATCCCGAGCTTCGGGTTGG
AAGTGGGTGGGAGAGTTCGAGGCCTTGCGCTTAAGGAGCCCCTTCGCCTCGTGCTTGAGTTGAGGCCTGG
CCTGGGCGCTGGGGCCGCCGCGTGCGAATCTGGTGGCACCTTCGCGCCTGTCTCGCTGCTTTCGATAAGT
CTCTAGCCATTTAAAATTTTTGATGACCTGCTGCGACGCTTTTTTTCTGGCAAGATAGTCTTGTAAATGC
GGGCCAAGATCTGCACACTGGTATTTCGGTTTTTGGGGCCGCGGGCGGCGACGGGGCCCGTGCGTCCCAG
CGCACATGTTCGGCGAGGCGGGGCCTGCGAGCGCGGCCACCGAGAATCGGACGGGGGTAGTCTCAAGCTG
GCCGGCCTGCTCTGGTGCCTGGCCTCGCGCCGCCGTGTATCGCCCCGCCCTGGGCGGCAAGGCTGGCCCG
GTCGGCACCAGTTGCGTGAGCGGAAAGATGGCCGCTTCCCGGCCCTGCTGCAGGGAGCTCAAAATGGAGG
ACGCGGCGCTCGGGAGAGCGGGCGGGTGAGTCACCCACACAAAGGAAAAGGGCCTTTCCGTCCTCAGCCG
TCGCTTCATGTGACTCCACGGAGTACCGGGCGCCGTCCAGGCACCTCGATTAGTTCTCGAGCTTTTGGAG
TACGTCGTCTTTAGGTTGGGGGGAGGGGTTTTATGCGATGGAGTTTCCCCACACTGAGTGGGTGGAGACT
GAAGTTAGGCCAGCTTGGCACTTGATGTAATTCTCCTTGGAATTTGCCCTTTTTGAGTTTGGATCTTGGT
TCATTCTCAAGCCTCAGACAGTGGTTCAAAGTTTTTTTCTTCCATTTCAGGTGTCGTGAGGCTAGCACCG
CCACCATGTTCCGCAGGGCACGCCTTAGCGTGAAGCCGAATGTCAGGCCTGGTGTAGGCGCCAGGGGCTC
CACAGCTTCCAATCCCCAGCGTGGACGGGAGTCTCCCAGGCCGCCGGATCCTGCCACGGACTCTGCTTCC
AAGCCCGCGGAGCCCACAGATGTGCCCACAGTCGATTTCGGTGGAGCGGAGCCCCAAGAAAAGGCTCCTA
GGAGCAGTACTGAAAAGACTGGTGGTGACAATGATGTTGAAGAATCCAGTAGATCTTCCTCTACTGTTTC
ACAGAGAAGAAAGCGAATATCAAGTACTTCTAGCCTGGTTAAGTCTAGTGTCAGTGTTCCTTCAGAATCT
CATCCCTTATCTACAATTAATCAAGAGGCTCCACAGCCAACTGCCACTTCAACAAAAGAGAAACAGCCAT
GCTCAGACAGATACCGAATATACAAAGCCCAGAAACTGAGGGAAATGTTAAAAGAAGAATTGAGAAAAGA
GAAGAAACAATGGAAAAACAAATATGCTATAAATGAAAGTCAGAGGCCACCAGATCGTTCAAAAATGACT
ATGAGAGACTTCATATATTATCTACCAGATAATAATCCAATGACTTCTTCACTGGAACAAGAAAAGAAAA
CTGAAAAGCCATCGACTCCAGTCCAGACAAGAGAGCAAGAAGGTAAGAGTACTCCTAATGCTGAAGATAA
TGAAATGGAAGAAGAGACAGATGATGGGCCATTACTGGTTCCTCGAGTAAAAGTGGCAGAAGATGGTTCC
ATTATTTTGGATGAAGAAAGTTTAACTGTAGAAGTTTTAAGAACAAAAGGCCCTTGTGTTGTTGAAGAAA
ATGACCCCATATTTGAGCGCGGTTCTACAACTACATACTCCAGCTTTAGGAAAAACTATTACTCTAAACC
ATGGTCAAATAAAGAAACAGATATGTTTTTTTTAGCCATCAGCATGGTAGGAACTGACTTTTCTATGATC
GGACAACTTTTTCCTCACAGAGCAAGGATAGAAATTAAGAATAAATTTAAACGGGAAGAGAAAACAAATG
GATGGAGAATAGACAAAGCATTCCAGGAAAAGCGCCCTTTTGACTTCGATTTTTTTGCTCATTTGCTTCA
GAAAGTTCTTGCTGAAGAAGAGAAAAGAAAACAAAAATCTGTTAAAAATCACAGTTTAAAGGAGAAGAAA
TCCACCAAACCACGGAAAAATGTAAAAGTGAAAAAAGTTGCCTGTGAAGGAGTGAATAATGATCCAGATG
AGTCTATGAGTTCTAGAATTTCAGACACGGAAAGATCTCAGAAGGATGCTCAGACAGTTGAAGAAGAGTC
TCTGACCTTATCAAGGGAGGATGCAGAGCAGGTTGCATTAGAAGTAGACCTAAATCAAAAGAAAAGAAGG
AGGAAGAAGCAAGATGGAGCTAATGAACTGGGAGTAAACAATCTTTTAGAAAATGCCACTGTTCAGGCGG
GTCCTTCTAAAGGAGAAAAACACAAGAATAAATGTCAGGCTATAAGGCCTGAGCTAAAGGAAGGTGAATG
CAGTAAGGAGCAGATGCTTTCCTGCACACAAAACATAGATGGCATTGTGGGTTTTGCCTCCACTGAAAAA
GTTGAGAAAAGAACTGACCCCATCCTTTCATTAAGTAATCAACAAGATGCCACATCAGTAGCAACTGAGT
CTTCAGAATCAAGCACTTCAGATTTGCCTTCATTCGAAGTTGGAATTAGAGCATTGTGTGAGGTGAATAA
TGCTGAGGGTAGTTGTATAGAAGAAAGAAATGTTGACCTAAAAAATAATTCACTGGAAATTGATCAAACA
GAAAATGTTAAACCAATGTTGAGAGGTCGCTTCCAAAGACCTAAACCCAATTTGTCAAGGGCTGGGAAGA
AATCAGTTCTTTCACAAGGCAAAACAGAGTCAGAGAGCAAGAATTCACATTCAAAAACTTCAGTTGAAAA
GAACCACGTGGAAAAAGATAAAATGAATACATTGGACATTTTGAGAATGGAGACTACAGAGAGAGAGAAT
CCAGAAGCTGAAACTGTATCTGTTTTGGGTGAAAAAAATTGTCTGCAGGAAGGGAGTCAACTAAAGGCTT
TAAGACCTGTACAAGTGAGGGGCCGATTGCAAAAGCCAAAGCCAAATGCAGGTAAAGCTGCTGAAAGAAA
AGAAATTCTCATATCACAGGAAGAAATTGGGGCCAATGTAGAGAAGAATGAAAATGAATCCTGTGCTGAT
AGAGATACTCCTCAACACATGGAAGATCAATCGCGTAAAGATTTTGAAGAGGAAGATGTCATATTACAGC
CTGAGAAAAATGATTCTTTTCAAAATGTGCAGCCAGATGAGCCCAAGGTTCTTAATGAATGTCTAAGCGT
TCAAGAGAATAATAAGGCAAATAAACTTAACCAAGTCCCAATTCTAAGGACTCGATTTCAGAAACCAAAG
CCAAATATAGGAAGAGGAACTGGAAGGAGAGAAATTTCCTCAAAGGAAGAGGTACTAGAGAAGATTCTTG
TCTCTGGGGAAATGGCGGCAGCATTGAGAGAAACTGTAAGACTAGACACCTCACCAAAGGAGATGGTACC
AGCAGAGATTAATACTAAAGAAATGCAGTCAGATTTAAAAGAAACTGGAAGAAGAGCCATTTCTCCCAGG
GAGAAGATTCTAGATGTGATTGATGACACCATAGAAATGGAGACAGGTCTGAAAGCAATGGGAAGAGAGA
TTTGTCTAAGGGAGAAGACGCCAGAGGTGATTGATGCCACTGAGGAAATAGACAAAGATTTGGAAGAAGC
TGGAAGAAGAGAAATATCCCCACAGAAAAATGGCCCAGAGGAGGTTAAGCCTCTAGGTGAAGTGGAGACA
GATTTGAAAGCAACTGGAAATGAGAGTTCCCCAAGGGAGAAGACACCAGAGGTGACTGATGCCACTGAGG
AAATAGACAAAAATTTGGAAGAAACTGGAAGAAGAAAAATATCCCCAAGGGAAAATGGCCCAGAGGAGGT
CAAGCCTGTAGATGAAATGGAGACAGATTTGAACGCAACTGGAAGAGAGAGTTCTCCAAGGGAGAAGACA
CCAGAGGTGATTGATGCTACTGAGGAAATAGATTTGGAAGAAACTGAAAGAGAAGTATCCCCACAGGAAA
ATGGACTAGAGGAGGTCAAGCCTCTAGGTGAAATGGAGACGGATTTGAAAGCAACTGGAAGAGACAGTTT
CCCAAGGGGGAAGACACCAGAGGTGATTGATGCCATTGAGGAAATAGAGATAGATTTGGAAGAAACTGAA
AGAGAAATATCCCCACAGGAAAATGGCCTAGAGGAGGTTAAGCCTCTAGGTGAAATGCAAACAGATTTGA
AAGCAACCGGAAGGGAGATTTCCCCAAGGGAGAAGACACCAGAGGTGATTGATGCCACTGAGGAAATAGA
CAAAGATCTGGAAGAAACTGGAAGAAGAGAAATATCCCCAGAGGAAAATGGCCCAGAGGAGGTCAAGCCT
GTAGATGAAATGGAGACAGACTTGAAAACAACTGGAAGAGAGGGTTCCTCAAGGGAGAAGACACGAGAGG
TGATTGATGCTGCTGAGGTAATAGAGACAGATTTGGAAGAAACTGAAAGAGAAATATCGCCACAGGAAAA
TGGCCCAGAGGAGGTCAAGCCTGTAGGTAAAATGGAGACAGATTTGAAAGAAATTAGAGAAGAAATTTCC
CAAAGGGAAAAGGTGCTAGCAGAGTTCAGTGCTATAAGGGAAAAGGAGATTGATTTGAAAGAAACTGGAA
AAAGAGACATTCCCATCATGGAGAAAGTATCAGGAAAGATGGCTGTTGTTGAAGAAATGGAGGCAGATTT
GAAAGAAACTGGAAAAGAAAATTTTAGAGAGAGAGGATCTGAAGAGATCTGTGTTACTGAGGAAAAGGTG
GCAGAATTGAAACAAACTGGAAAAACAGACATTTCTCCAAGGGAAAACGAGCTAGAGGAGACCAGTACCT
CAAGACAAACTGACACACATTTAATGCAGAGCGGTAGCAATGACTTCAGTGCTGTGCCTTCACTAGATAT
TCAGAACATTAGCAGTGAAGTACTGTCGATGATGCATACACCTGTAGAAGAAAAAAGAAATTCTGAAAAA
GAAGTATCAAGTCACTTCAGTCATTTCAAGATTTCTTCACAGACTCATGAATCTGATAAAACAGAAGTCC
AGGGGATTCAATCTCCAGATGTTCCAGAGCAGTTTTCAGATATTAATTTAAGCAAATCTCTTCCTCAAGA
ACAGAAGCCACTTGAAATTAAACCAGCACCTTTTGTGAGGAGCCGATTCAAAAGACCAAAACCAAACTTA
GCAAGAGCAGCTTTGAAGAGAGAGACTACAGAATCAGAAAAATATATATATGAGAAGAAATCAGAAACCA
AGAAAATGGAGACTATTGTGATGCAAGAAAATAATGAACAAACTGATACTCTCCCTTCTCAACATGATGA
AGCTTCCCTAATGATATCAAGAGAAAAAGACACATTAGGTCACAGGAATGAGGAGGCTGTGATATTGCCA
TGTACACAGACTGAAAGGAACCTTTCACCTTCAAATTCTTGTGAACCTAAAGAGGAGTCTCAGTCAGCAC
CAGTCCAGAAAAATGACTCAGTTGTTTCTGTGGGGACTAATAATGTAAACACTTTCCAGCAAGAAATGAA
GGAAAGTGTTATCCAAACTGCTCGACAAGTAAGGGGCCGACTTCAGAGACCGAGACCAAATATAAGAAAG
ACAGGACAGAGGCAAATAGTAGACAAAGGTGAAGCCAAAGGCATAATTAAGGAAGGAAGAACGATATTAC
CAAAAGATGAAACTGAAAAGAAAGTCTTAACTGTGTCAAATTCTCAAATTGAAACTGAAATTGAAGTTCC
ATCGTCCGCAGTTCCAGAACACAGAATGTATGAAAATCAAAGTCAGGTGGTTCTTGTAGAAAACCTTCAT
GTTAACAAAACAAATGAAACAATCAGACATGAAAATAAACCGTATGTTCCTAGTTCAGCACAAATGACAA
GAAGGAAATTCCAAAAGGCTAAGCCAAATTTGGGAAGAGCACACAGTAAGAAAGAGGAACCAGTTTTAGA
AAAAGTCACAACAGATCAGAGCAAGGAAGGCAAGCCAGAAGATCATTTGCTGCAGAAAGGAGCTTCCAAC
ACCCAGCTCCTTCTAAAAGAAAAAGCTGAGCTTCTGACATCTCTGGAGGTTTCAGCAAGAAAAGATTGTG
TAGGTTCCAAAGAGTCTGCTTTGGCAAAAATAGATGCGGAATTAGAAGAAGTTGGACCATCAAGAAGGGT
TGGAGAGGAAACTGTAGGAGATAATTCACCATCTTCAGTTGTTGAAGAGCAATATCTCAATAAACTAACA
AGCTGTCCACAACCGTTAAACGAAACAAGTTACTCTAAAATTGCCCTGGATGGGAAAACAACTATCTCTT
CTACATCTGAGTATGAGAGAAATCGTGGTGAAAGGAGAAGTCATAAAAAGTTCAAACCAAATGTCACCAG
AGGTCGTGGATCAAAACGAGTTCGGGGTAAGACCTCTAAGAAGGAACCTAGAGCTTCCAAGGCCATGCTG
GTGACTCTTCGGGCTTCCCAGGAAGAAGATGATGATGCTGACGATTTTGAGTCTGACTATGAGGAAGAAA
GCTATCATCTTGCTCCCGAAGAAGTAAACAAAGCTCCAGTATTTGTACCTGTTGGTCTCAGATCTCCTGA
ACCTGTTTCTGCTCAGATTGAGGAAACAATGGAAGAGCTTGAAATAACTGTGAATGTCCCAGATGTAGGA
TGCATAGCTGTTGTTGAACATGAGCTACCAAACACAGATGTGACTACTGAAGAAATGAAACAAGAAGAAA
ATTTGAGTGTACCGTTTGAAATGACCACAAGTGAACATATCCAAGATGAACCAGGTACCAATGATGGAAG
CACCGAAGCTGCAATAACTTTACTTACAATGGGAGATCTAGTATTGCAGTCAGAGATCAGTAGTGAACAG
GGTGATGTAGGAGTATGTATAATTCCTCATGTTCATTCAAAGGATAAAAGCCATATTCCTTCTAGCCTAG
ATAATGTAAATCACAAAATTGTTCATGAATGTCAGGAACTTTCTTCACCTGTCATTACTACATCTCCTGC
ATCATTTGAAGAAAACAAGATTGTATTGGAGGAACAAAGTTCCAGAGAAGAAATAAGTTTAATGGAGAAA
GTAAAGGAGAATGCTACACCAACCAGGAATACAATTTCTAAAGTGACCAGTAATTTGAGAATAAGAAGTA
GGCTTGCTAAGCCTAAACCAAATCTTGAGAAGACTTTAGGGACCAACAGGCTTGATGATTATCAGGAAGT
TTCCAGTTTGTGTGTAACCAAAGGGGCAGAAATGGAAACTCAAAGAGAAACAGAGAAAAATGCTTCCAAA
GCAACAGAATTGGAAAATAAAAACCTCGGACCAGTTACAACAGCAGAGAATAAGGATCAGAGCAAATTGG
CATGTGTACATGGTATCAAAGGGACCAGTATTTCTTCAGAAGTAAACCTAACTGAAAGAAACGAAAATCA
AGAAGAGAGCTCTCAGGAGGTTCACATGTTGTCAGTTGCTCCAGTTGCTTCCTCTGAGACAGGGCCCTGC
ACACTTGGTTTGGATAGGGGTCTTGGTGAAAATTCTGTTGAAGAGCCCCAGATAAAGGACTCTAAAGGAG
ACAGTGTGCTTACACTTCCTGTGCCAGAGTATACACCAACAAGTATTCCAGAAGTCCAACAAGAGAATAT
AATCAATCCTCAAGACCTAACAGTGAATCTAGTTGCTAATGTACCTCAAGATGGAGAAGATGAACAAGCC
TTTATTTTAACTCTGGTGGAAATCCCAGCCAATGCAGTAGAAGAATTTACTGATGCCACTGCACAGTTCA
TGCCAAACCCTTTACTGCCAGCTCCCATATTGGTCAAATCAGTGAATACCGAAGAAAGGGGTGACATGAG
TATTTGTTTACCAGCAACTTCAGTTGGTCAAGATGCCATGGGTTTATCTATTTCTGGAAGAGATAATTCT
AAAAAGCCGCCTGATAATTTGGATCTTGTATCTAGGAAGAGATTTCAATGCAGGCTTGATAAAAATGACC
ACATTCCTCCTGCCAAAAAACGTTCACTCACTTTAAGAGATGACTGTCAAGAATATACCACTGAGGTGCA
CTCAAAGGAATTAACAAATGTTTTTGAGGAAACAGGGGAGTCTCACAAGGGACAAGATATTTTTCTTACC
TCAGGAAGCACACTGACAACTCCAGAACCTCAAAGACAGCAAGTTGAAGCAGCTTTTCAGAGTAGAGGAT
CTAGATCTCCTGATGCATGCATGGACAAGAATGTGCCTCAGTTACCTCAGGATGAAATGATTGTGTCTGA
TAAGGAAGAAAGAACTGATGCTGCTCCTAAGTCTCAGCAAATGGATAGCAGAACATCGTCTTCTAAAGCC
TCACTATCCAGACCTGGCAGAAGACCCCTGGGATTTTTATCTTTAATATGCTCAAAGAATAGTTTGGAGT
CTGATGAACCTATGCAAGTCCATAGTAAGAAACGCCTAAAACCTCTTATACCTGGATTAAGAAAGAAATT
GAAAAGATCTAATCCATTCAATGAAAGCCAGGAAAAAAATCGAGAGTCCTCTGATCTGCTTCCATCTCCA
AGTGTTATTACTACTCAATCTGAGAATATTAGCAGCTCAGCAACTCAGGTTTCTTGTGATCAGCCCTTAC
TGAAAGAAGGATATAAAAGTGCCCAAAAGCGGGCCCCTCAAGGGGAGGCAACCACAGTCTCTGAATATTT
CTTCAATGATATCTTCATTGAAGTGGATGAAACAGAATAGTAATGAACTAGTCCGTAACTTGAAAGTATT
TCGATTTCTTGGCTTTATATATCTTGTGGAAAGGACGAGATACCGAGGCCAAACAGCAATATACGCGTTA
AGTCGACAATCAACCTCTGGATTACAAAATTTGTGAAAGATTGACTGGTATTCTTAACTATGTTGCTCCT
TTTACGCTATGTGGATACGCTGCTTTAATGCCTTTGTATCATGCTATTGCTTCCCGTATGGCTTTCATTT
TCTCCTCCTTGTATAAATCCTGGTTGCTGTCTCTTTATGAGGAGTTGTGGCCCGTTGTCAGGCAACGTGG
CGTGGTGTGCACTGTGTTTGCTGACGCAACCCCCACTGGTTGGGGCATTGCCACCACCTGTCAGCTCCTT
TCCGGGACTTTCGCTTTCCCCCTCCCTATTGCCACGGCGGAACTCATCGCCGCCTGCCTTGCCCGCTGCT
GGACAGGGGCTCGGCTGTTGGGCACTGACAATTCCGTGGTGTTGTCGGGGAAATCATCGTCCTTTCCTTG
GCTGCTCGCCTGTGTTGCCACCTGGATTCTGCGCGGGACGTCCTTCTGCTACGTCCCTTCGGCCCTCAAT
CCAGCGGACCTTCCTTCCCGCGGCCTGCTGCCGGCTCTGCGGCCTCTTCCGCGTCTTCGCCTTCGCCCTC
AGACGAGTCGGATCTCCCTTTGGGCCGCCTCCCCGCGTCGACTTTAAGACCAATGACTTACAAGGCAGCT
GTAGATCTTAGCCACTTTTTAAAAGAAAAGGGGGGACTGGAAGGGCTAATTCACTCCCAACGAAGACAAG
ATCTGCTTTTTGCTTGTACTGGGTCTCTCTGGTTAGACCAGATCTGAGCCTGGGAGCTCTCTGGCTAACT
AGGGAACCCACTGCTTAAGCCTCAATAAAGCTTGCCTTGAGTGCTTCAAGTAGTGTGTGCCCGTCTGTTG
TGTGACTCTGGTAACTAGAGATCCCTCAGACCCTTTTAGTCAGTGTGGAAAATCTCTAGCAGTACGTATA
GTAGTTCATGTCATCTTATTATTCAGTATTTATAACTTGCAAAGAAATGAATATCAGAGAGTGAGAGGAA
CTTGTTTATTGCAGCTTATAATGGTTACAAATAAAGCAATAGCATCACAAATTTCACAAATAAAGCATTT
TTTTCACTGCATTCTAGTTGTGGTTTGTCCAAACTCATCAATGTATCTTATCATGTCTGGCTCTAGCTAT
CCCGCCCCTAACTCCGCCCATCCCGCCCCTAACTCCGCCCAGTTCCGCCCATTCTCCGCCCCATGGCTGA
CTAATTTTTTTTATTTATGCAGAGGCCGAGGCCGCCTCGGCCTCTGAGCTATTCCAGAAGTAGTGAGGAG
GCTTTTTTGGAGGCCTAGGGACGTACCCAATTCGCCCTATAGTGAGTCGTATTACGCGCGCTCACTGGCC
GTCGTTTTACAACGTCGTGACTGGGAAAACCCTGGCGTTACCCAACTTAATCGCCTTGCAGCACATCCCC
CTTTCGCCAGCTGGCGTAATAGCGAAGAGGCCCGCACCGATCGCCCTTCCCAACAGTTGCGCAGCCTGAA
TGGCGAATGGG
[124 nt withheld, positions 10652-10775]
C
[91 nt withheld, positions 10777-10867]
A
[49 nt withheld, positions 10869-10917]
CCTTTGACGTTGGAGTCCACGTTCTTT
[37 nt withheld, positions 10945-10981]
ACCCTATCTCGGTCTATTCTTTTGATTTATAAGGGATTTTGCCGATTTCGGCCTATTGGTTAAAAAATGA
GCTGATTTAACAAAAATTTAACGCGAATTTTAACAAAATATTAACGCTTACAATTTAGGTGGCACTTTTC
GGGGAAATGTGCGCGGAACCCCTATTTGTTTATTTTTCTAAATACATTCAAATATGTATCCGCTCATGAG
ACAATAACCCTGATAAATGCTTCAATAATATTGAAAAAGGAAGAGTATGAGTATTCAACATTTCCGTGTC
GCCCTTATTCCCTTTTTTGCGGCATTTTGCCTTCCTGTTTTTGCTCACCCAGAAACGCTGGTGAAAGTAA
AAGATGCTGAAGATCAGTTGGGTGCACGAGTGGGTTACATCGAACTGGATCTCAACAGCGGTAAGATCCT
TGAGAGTTTTCGCCCCGAAGAACGTTTTCCAATGATGAGCACTTTTAAAGTTCTGCTATGTGGCGCGGTA
TTATCCCGTATTGACGCCGGGCAAGAGCAACTCGGTCGCCGCATACACTATTCTCAGAATGACTTGGTTG
AGTACTCACCAGTCACAGAAAAGCATCTTACGGATGGCATGACAGTAAGAGAATTATGCAGTGCTGCCAT
AACCATGAGTGATAACACTGCGGCCAACTTACTTCTGACAACGATCGGAGGACCGAAGGAGCTAACCGCT
TTTTTGCACAACATGGGGGATCATGTAACTCGCCTTGATCGTTGGGAACCGGAGCTGAATGAAGCCATAC
CAAACGACGAGCGTGACACCACGATGCCTGTAGCAATGGCAACAACGTTGCGCAAACTATTAACTGGCGA
ACTACTTACTCTAGCTTCCCGGCAACAATTAATAGACTGGATGGAGGCGGATAAAGTTGCAGGACCACTT
CTGCGCTCGGCCCTTCCGGCTGGCTGGTTTATTGCTGATAAATCTGGAGCCGGTGAGCGTGGGTCTCGCG
GTATCATTGCAGCACTGGGGCCAGATGGTAAGCCCTCCCGTATCGTAGTTATCTACACGACGGGGAGTCA
GGCAACTATGGATGAACGAAATAGACAGATCGCTGAGATAGGTGCCTCACTGATTAAGCATTGGTAACTG
TCAGACCAAGTTTACTCATATATACTTTAGATTGATTTAAAACTTCATTTTTAATTTAAAAGGATCTAGG
TGAAGATCCTTTTTGATAATCTCATGACCAAAATCCCTTAACGTGAGTTTTCGTTCCACTGAGCGTCAGA
CCCCGTAGAAAAGATCAAAGGATCTTCTTGAGATCCTTTTTTTCTGCGCGTAATCTGCTGCTTGCAAACA
AAAAAACCACCGCTACCAGCGGTGGTTTGTTTGCCGGATCAAGAGCTACCAACTCTTTTTCCGAAGGTAA
CTGGCTTCAGCAGAGCGCAGATACCAAATACTGTTCTTCTAGTGTAGCCGTAGTTAGGCCACCACTTCAA
GAACTCTGTAGCACCGCCTACATACCTCGCTCTGCTAATCCTGTTACCAGTGGCTGCTGCCAGTGGCGAT
AAGTCGTGTCTTACCGGGTTGGACTCAAGACGATAGTTACCGGATAAGGCGCAGCGGTCGGGCTGAACGG
GGGGTTCGTGCACACAGCCCAGCTTGGAGCGAACGACCTACACCGAACTGAGATACCTACAGCGTGAGCT
ATGAGAAAGCGCCACGCTTCCCGAAGGGAGAAAGGCGGACAGGTATCCGGTAAGCGGCAGGGTCGGAACA
GGAGAGCGCACGAGGGAGCTTCCAGGGGGAAACGCCTGGTATCTTTATAGTCCTGTCGGGTTTCGCCACC
TCTGACTTGAGCGTCGATTTTTGTGATGCTCGTCAGGGGGGCGGAGCCTATGGAAAAACGCCAGCAACGC
GGCCTTTTTACGGTTCCTGGCCTTTTGCTGGCCTTTTGCTCACATGTTCTTTCCTGCGTTATCCCCTGAT
TCTGTGGATAACCGTATTACCGCCTTTGAGTGAGCTGATACCGCTCGCCGCAGCCGAACGACCGAGCGCA
GCGAGTCAGTGAGCGAGGAAGCGGAAGAGCGCCCAATACGCAAACCGCCTCTCCCCGCGCGTTGGCCGAT
TCATTAATGCAGCTGGCACGACAGGTTTCCCGACTGGAAAGCGGGCAGTGAGCGCAACGCAATTAATGTG
AGTTAGCTCACTCATTAGGCACCCCAGGCTTTACACTTTATGCTTCCGGCTCGTATGTTGTGTGGAATTG
TGAGCGGATAACAATTTCACACAGGAAACAGCTATGACCATGATTACGCCAAGCGCGCAATTAACCCTCA
CTAAAGGGAACAAAAGCTGGAGCTGCAAGCTTAATGTAGTCTTATGCAATACTCTTGTAGTCTTGCAACA
TGGTAACGATGAGTTAGCAACATGCCTTACAAGGAGAGAAAAAGCACCGTGCATGCCGATTGGTGGAAGT
AAGGTGGTACGATCGTGCCTTATTAGGAAGGCAACAGACGGGTCTGACATGGATTGGACGAACCACTGAA
TTGCCGCATTGCAGAGATATTGTATTTAAGTGCCTAGCTCGATACATAAACGGGTCTCTCTGGTTAGACC
AGATCTGAGCCTGGGAGCTCTCTGGCTAACTAGGGAACCCACTGCTTAAGCCTCAATAAAGCTTGCCTTG
AGTGCTTCAAGTAGTGTGTGCCCGTCTGTTGTGTGACTCTGGTAACTAGAGATCCCTCAGACCCTTTTAG
TCAGTGTGGAAAATCTCTAGCAGTGGCGCCCGAACAGGGACTTGAAAGCGAAAGGGAAACCAGAGGAGCT
CTCTCGACGCAGGACTCGGCTTGCTGAAGCGCGCACGGCAAGAGGCGAGGGGCGGCGACTGGTGAGTACG
CCAAAAATTTTGACTAGCGGAGGCTAGAAGGAGAGAGATGGGTGCGAGAGCGTCAGTATTAAGCGGGGGA
GAATTAGATCGCGATGGGAAAAAATTCGGTTAAGGCCAGGGGGAAAGAAAAAATATAAATTAAAACATAT
AGTATGGGCAAGCAGGGAGCTAGAACGATTCGCAGTTAATCCTGGCCTGTTAGAAACATCAGAAGGCTGT
AGACAAATACTGGGACAGCTACAACCATCCCTTCAGACAGGATCAGAAGAACTTAGATCATTATATAATA
CAGTAGCAACCCTCTATTGTGTGCATCAAAGGATAGAGATAAAAGACACCAAGGAAGCTTTAGACAAGAT
AGAGGAAGAGCAAAACAAAAGTAAGACCACCGCACAGCAAGCGGCCGCTGATCTTCAGACCTGGAGGAGG
AGATATGAGGGACAATTGGAGAAGTGAATTATATAAATATAAAGTAGTAAAAATTGAACCATTAGGAGTA
GCACCCACCAAGGCAAAGAGAAGAGTGGTGCAGAGAGAAAAAAGAGCAGTGGGAATAGGAGCTTTGTTCC
TTGGGTTCTTGGGAGCAGCAGGAAGCACTATGGGCGCAGCGTCAATGACGCTGACGGTACAGGCCAGACA
ATTATTGTCTGGTATAGTGCAGCAGCAGAACAATTTGCTGAGGGCTATTGAGGCGCAACAGCATCTGTTG
CAACTCACAGTCTGGGGCATCAAGCAGCTCCAGGCAAGAATCCTGGCTGTGGAAAGATACCTAAAGGATC
AACAGCTCCTGGGGATTTGGGGTTGCTCTGGAAAACTCATTTGCACCACTGCTGTGCCTTGGAATGCTAG
TTGGAGTAATAAATCTCTGGAACAGATTTGGAATCACACGACCTGGATGGAGTGGGACAGAGAAATTAAC
AATTACACAAGCTTAATACACTCCTTAATTGAAGAATCGCAAAACCAGCAAGAAAAGAATGAACAAGAAT
TATTGGAATTAGATAAATGGGCAAGTTTGTGGAATTGGTTTAACATAACAAATTGGCTGTGGTATATAAA
ATTATTCATAATGATAGTAGGAGGCTTGGTAGGTTTAAGAATAGTTTTTGCTGTACTTTCTATAGTGAAT
AGAGTTAGGCAGGGATATTCACCATTATCGTTTCAGACCCACCTCCCAACCCCGAGGGGACCCATGCATT
GCATCTCAATTAGTCAGCAACCAGGTGTGGAAAGTCCCCAGGCTCCCCAGCAGGCAGAAGTATGCAAAGC
ATGCGTCTCAATTAGTCAGCAACCATAGTCCCGCCCCTAACTCCGCCCATCCCGCCCCTAACTCCGCCCA
GTTCCGCCCATTCTCCGCCCCATGGCTGACTAATTTTTTTTATTTATGCAGAGGCCGAGGCCGCCTCGGC
CTCTGAGCTATTCCAGAAGTAGTGAGGAGGCTTTTTTGGAGGCCTAGGCTTTTGCAAAAAGCTTTCTAGA
GGTACCACCGGAGCTTACCATGACCGAGTACAAGCCCACGGTGCGCCTCGCCACCCGCGACGACGTCCCC
AGGGCCGTACGCACCCTCGCCGCCGCGTTCGCCGACTACCCCGCCACGCGCCACACCGTCGATCCGGACC
GCCACATCGAGCGGGTCACCGAGCTGCAAGAACTCTTCCTCACGCGCGTCGGGCTCGACATCGGCAAGGT
GTGGGTCGCGGACGACGGCGCCGCCGTGGCGGTCTGGACCACGCCGGAGAGCGTCGAAGCGGGGGCGGTG
TTCGCCGAGATCGGCCCGCGCATGGCCGAGTTGAGCGGTTCCCGGCTGGCCGCGCAGCAACAGATGGAAG
GCCTCCTGGCGCCGCACCGGCCCAAGGAGCCCGCGTGGTTCCTGGCCACCGTCGGCGTCTCGCCCGACCA
CCAGGGCAAGGGTCTGGGCAGCGCCGTCGTGCTCCCCGGAGTGGAGGCGGCCGAGCGCGCCGGGGTGCCC
GCCTTCCTGGAGACCTCCGCGCCCCGCAACCTCCCCTTCTACGAGCGGCTCGGCTTCACCGTCACCGCCG
ACGTCGAGGTGCCCGAAGGACCGCGCACCTGGTGCATGACCCGCAAGCCCGGTGCCAGTTAACGAATTCT
AGATCTTGAGACAAATGGCAGTATTCATCCACAATTTTAAAAGAAAAGGGGGGATTGGGGGGTACAGTGC
AGGGGAAAGAATAGTAGACATAATAGCAACAGACATACAAACTAAAGAATTACAAAAACAAATTACAAAA
ATTCAAAATTTTCGGGTTTATTACAGGGACAGCAGAGATCCACTTTGGCGCCGGCTCGAGGCCTGCAGGT
GCAAAGATGGATAAAGTTTTAAACAGAGAGGAATCTTTGCAGCTAATGGACCTTCTAGGTCTTGAAAGGA
GTGGGAATT
