>Addgene plasmid #144397 | TFORF2733 | depositor partial sequence | sequence record 285306 | Insert
ACCGCCACCATGTTCCGCAGGGCACGCCTTAGCGTGAAGCCGAATGTCAGGCCTGGTGTAGGCGCCAGGG
GCTCCACAGCTTCCAATCCCCAGCGTGGACGGGAGTCTCCCAGGCCGCCGGATCCTGCCACGGACTCTGC
TTCCAAGCCCGCGGAGCCCACAGATGTGCCCACAGTCGATTTCGGTGGAGCGGAGCCCCAAGAAAAGGCT
CCTAGGAGCAGTACTGAAAAGACTGGTGGTGACAATGATGTTGAAGAATCCAGTAGATCTTCCTCTACTG
TTTCACAGAGAAGAAAGCGAATATCAAGTACTTCTAGCCTGGTTAAGTCTAGTGTCAGTGTTCCTTCAGA
ATCTCATCCCTTATCTACAATTAATCAAGAGGCTCCACAGCCAACTGCCACTTCAACAAAAGAGAAACAG
CCATGCTCAGACAGATACCGAATATACAAAGCCCAGAAACTGAGGGAAATGTTAAAAGAAGAATTGAGAA
AAGAGAAGAAACAATGGAAAAACAAATATGCTATAAATGAAAGTCAGAGGCCACCAGATCGTTCAAAAAT
GACTATGAGAGACTTCATATATTATCTACCAGATAATAATCCAATGACTTCTTCACTGGAACAAGAAAAG
AAAACTGAAAAGCCATCGACTCCAGTCCAGACAAGAGAGCAAGAAGGTAAGAGTACTCCTAATGCTGAAG
ATAATGAAATGGAAGAAGAGACAGATGATGGGCCATTACTGGTTCCTCGAGTAAAAGTGGCAGAAGATGG
TTCCATTATTTTGGATGAAGAAAGTTTAACTGTAGAAGTTTTAAGAACAAAAGGCCCTTGTGTTGTTGAA
GAAAATGACCCCATATTTGAGCGCGGTTCTACAACTACATACTCCAGCTTTAGGAAAAACTATTACTCTA
AACCATGGTCAAATAAAGAAACAGATATGTTTTTTTTAGCCATCAGCATGGTAGGAACTGACTTTTCTAT
GATCGGACAACTTTTTCCTCACAGAGCAAGGATAGAAATTAAGAATAAATTTAAACGGGAAGAGAAAACA
AATGGATGGAGAATAGACAAAGCATTCCAGGAAAAGCGCCCTTTTGACTTCGATTTTTTTGCTCATTTGC
TTCAGAAAGTTCTTGCTGAAGAAGAGAAAAGAAAACAAAAATCTGTTAAAAATCACAGTTTAAAGGAGAA
GAAATCCACCAAACCACGGAAAAATGTAAAAGTGAAAAAAGTTGCCTGTGAAGGAGTGAATAATGATCCA
GATGAGTCTATGAGTTCTAGAATTTCAGACACGGAAAGATCTCAGAAGGATGCTCAGACAGTTGAAGAAG
AGTCTCTGACCTTATCAAGGGAGGATGCAGAGCAGGTTGCATTAGAAGTAGACCTAAATCAAAAGAAAAG
AAGGAGGAAGAAGCAAGATGGAGCTAATGAACTGGGAGTAAACAATCTTTTAGAAAATGCCACTGTTCAG
GCGGGTCCTTCTAAAGGAGAAAAACACAAGAATAAATGTCAGGCTATAAGGCCTGAGCTAAAGGAAGGTG
AATGCAGTAAGGAGCAGATGCTTTCCTGCACACAAAACATAGATGGCATTGTGGGTTTTGCCTCCACTGA
AAAAGTTGAGAAAAGAACTGACCCCATCCTTTCATTAAGTAATCAACAAGATGCCACATCAGTAGCAACT
GAGTCTTCAGAATCAAGCACTTCAGATTTGCCTTCATTCGAAGTTGGAATTAGAGCATTGTGTGAGGTGA
ATAATGCTGAGGGTAGTTGTATAGAAGAAAGAAATGTTGACCTAAAAAATAATTCACTGGAAATTGATCA
AACAGAAAATGTTAAACCAATGTTGAGAGGTCGCTTCCAAAGACCTAAACCCAATTTGTCAAGGGCTGGG
AAGAAATCAGTTCTTTCACAAGGCAAAACAGAGTCAGAGAGCAAGAATTCACATTCAAAAACTTCAGTTG
AAAAGAACCACGTGGAAAAAGATAAAATGAATACATTGGACATTTTGAGAATGGAGACTACAGAGAGAGA
GAATCCAGAAGCTGAAACTGTATCTGTTTTGGGTGAAAAAAATTGTCTGCAGGAAGGGAGTCAACTAAAG
GCTTTAAGACCTGTACAAGTGAGGGGCCGATTGCAAAAGCCAAAGCCAAATGCAGGTAAAGCTGCTGAAA
GAAAAGAAATTCTCATATCACAGGAAGAAATTGGGGCCAATGTAGAGAAGAATGAAAATGAATCCTGTGC
TGATAGAGATACTCCTCAACACATGGAAGATCAATCGCGTAAAGATTTTGAAGAGGAAGATGTCATATTA
CAGCCTGAGAAAAATGATTCTTTTCAAAATGTGCAGCCAGATGAGCCCAAGGTTCTTAATGAATGTCTAA
GCGTTCAAGAGAATAATAAGGCAAATAAACTTAACCAAGTCCCAATTCTAAGGACTCGATTTCAGAAACC
AAAGCCAAATATAGGAAGAGGAACTGGAAGGAGAGAAATTTCCTCAAAGGAAGAGGTACTAGAGAAGATT
CTTGTCTCTGGGGAAATGGCGGCAGCATTGAGAGAAACTGTAAGACTAGACACCTCACCAAAGGAGATGG
TACCAGCAGAGATTAATACTAAAGAAATGCAGTCAGATTTAAAAGAAACTGGAAGAAGAGCCATTTCTCC
CAGGGAGAAGATTCTAGATGTGATTGATGACACCATAGAAATGGAGACAGGTCTGAAAGCAATGGGAAGA
GAGATTTGTCTAAGGGAGAAGACGCCAGAGGTGATTGATGCCACTGAGGAAATAGACAAAGATTTGGAAG
AAGCTGGAAGAAGAGAAATATCCCCACAGAAAAATGGCCCAGAGGAGGTTAAGCCTCTAGGTGAAGTGGA
GACAGATTTGAAAGCAACTGGAAATGAGAGTTCCCCAAGGGAGAAGACACCAGAGGTGACTGATGCCACT
GAGGAAATAGACAAAAATTTGGAAGAAACTGGAAGAAGAAAAATATCCCCAAGGGAAAATGGCCCAGAGG
AGGTCAAGCCTGTAGATGAAATGGAGACAGATTTGAACGCAACTGGAAGAGAGAGTTCTCCAAGGGAGAA
GACACCAGAGGTGATTGATGCTACTGAGGAAATAGATTTGGAAGAAACTGAAAGAGAAGTATCCCCACAG
GAAAATGGACTAGAGGAGGTCAAGCCTCTAGGTGAAATGGAGACGGATTTGAAAGCAACTGGAAGAGACA
GTTTCCCAAGGGGGAAGACACCAGAGGTGATTGATGCCATTGAGGAAATAGAGATAGATTTGGAAGAAAC
TGAAAGAGAAATATCCCCACAGGAAAATGGCCTAGAGGAGGTTAAGCCTCTAGGTGAAATGCAAACAGAT
TTGAAAGCAACCGGAAGGGAGATTTCCCCAAGGGAGAAGACACCAGAGGTGATTGATGCCACTGAGGAAA
TAGACAAAGATCTGGAAGAAACTGGAAGAAGAGAAATATCCCCAGAGGAAAATGGCCCAGAGGAGGTCAA
GCCTGTAGATGAAATGGAGACAGACTTGAAAACAACTGGAAGAGAGGGTTCCTCAAGGGAGAAGACACGA
GAGGTGATTGATGCTGCTGAGGTAATAGAGACAGATTTGGAAGAAACTGAAAGAGAAATATCGCCACAGG
AAAATGGCCCAGAGGAGGTCAAGCCTGTAGGTAAAATGGAGACAGATTTGAAAGAAATTAGAGAAGAAAT
TTCCCAAAGGGAAAAGGTGCTAGCAGAGTTCAGTGCTATAAGGGAAAAGGAGATTGATTTGAAAGAAACT
GGAAAAAGAGACATTCCCATCATGGAGAAAGTATCAGGAAAGATGGCTGTTGTTGAAGAAATGGAGGCAG
ATTTGAAAGAAACTGGAAAAGAAAATTTTAGAGAGAGAGGATCTGAAGAGATCTGTGTTACTGAGGAAAA
GGTGGCAGAATTGAAACAAACTGGAAAAACAGACATTTCTCCAAGGGAAAACGAGCTAGAGGAGACCAGT
ACCTCAAGACAAACTGACACACATTTAATGCAGAGCGGTAGCAATGACTTCAGTGCTGTGCCTTCACTAG
ATATTCAGAACATTAGCAGTGAAGTACTGTCGATGATGCATACACCTGTAGAAGAAAAAAGAAATTCTGA
AAAAGAAGTATCAAGTCACTTCAGTCATTTCAAGATTTCTTCACAGACTCATGAATCTGATAAAACAGAA
GTCCAGGGGATTCAATCTCCAGATGTTCCAGAGCAGTTTTCAGATATTAATTTAAGCAAATCTCTTCCTC
AAGAACAGAAGCCACTTGAAATTAAACCAGCACCTTTTGTGAGGAGCCGATTCAAAAGACCAAAACCAAA
CTTAGCAAGAGCAGCTTTGAAGAGAGAGACTACAGAATCAGAAAAATATATATATGAGAAGAAATCAGAA
ACCAAGAAAATGGAGACTATTGTGATGCAAGAAAATAATGAACAAACTGATACTCTCCCTTCTCAACATG
ATGAAGCTTCCCTAATGATATCAAGAGAAAAAGACACATTAGGTCACAGGAATGAGGAGGCTGTGATATT
GCCATGTACACAGACTGAAAGGAACCTTTCACCTTCAAATTCTTGTGAACCTAAAGAGGAGTCTCAGTCA
GCACCAGTCCAGAAAAATGACTCAGTTGTTTCTGTGGGGACTAATAATGTAAACACTTTCCAGCAAGAAA
TGAAGGAAAGTGTTATCCAAACTGCTCGACAAGTAAGGGGCCGACTTCAGAGACCGAGACCAAATATAAG
AAAGACAGGACAGAGGCAAATAGTAGACAAAGGTGAAGCCAAAGGCATAATTAAGGAAGGAAGAACGATA
TTACCAAAAGATGAAACTGAAAAGAAAGTCTTAACTGTGTCAAATTCTCAAATTGAAACTGAAATTGAAG
TTCCATCGTCCGCAGTTCCAGAACACAGAATGTATGAAAATCAAAGTCAGGTGGTTCTTGTAGAAAACCT
TCATGTTAACAAAACAAATGAAACAATCAGACATGAAAATAAACCGTATGTTCCTAGTTCAGCACAAATG
ACAAGAAGGAAATTCCAAAAGGCTAAGCCAAATTTGGGAAGAGCACACAGTAAGAAAGAGGAACCAGTTT
TAGAAAAAGTCACAACAGATCAGAGCAAGGAAGGCAAGCCAGAAGATCATTTGCTGCAGAAAGGAGCTTC
CAACACCCAGCTCCTTCTAAAAGAAAAAGCTGAGCTTCTGACATCTCTGGAGGTTTCAGCAAGAAAAGAT
TGTGTAGGTTCCAAAGAGTCTGCTTTGGCAAAAATAGATGCGGAATTAGAAGAAGTTGGACCATCAAGAA
GGGTTGGAGAGGAAACTGTAGGAGATAATTCACCATCTTCAGTTGTTGAAGAGCAATATCTCAATAAACT
AACAAGCTGTCCACAACCGTTAAACGAAACAAGTTACTCTAAAATTGCCCTGGATGGGAAAACAACTATC
TCTTCTACATCTGAGTATGAGAGAAATCGTGGTGAAAGGAGAAGTCATAAAAAGTTCAAACCAAATGTCA
CCAGAGGTCGTGGATCAAAACGAGTTCGGGGTAAGACCTCTAAGAAGGAACCTAGAGCTTCCAAGGCCAT
GCTGGTGACTCTTCGGGCTTCCCAGGAAGAAGATGATGATGCTGACGATTTTGAGTCTGACTATGAGGAA
GAAAGCTATCATCTTGCTCCCGAAGAAGTAAACAAAGCTCCAGTATTTGTACCTGTTGGTCTCAGATCTC
CTGAACCTGTTTCTGCTCAGATTGAGGAAACAATGGAAGAGCTTGAAATAACTGTGAATGTCCCAGATGT
AGGATGCATAGCTGTTGTTGAACATGAGCTACCAAACACAGATGTGACTACTGAAGAAATGAAACAAGAA
GAAAATTTGAGTGTACCGTTTGAAATGACCACAAGTGAACATATCCAAGATGAACCAGGTACCAATGATG
GAAGCACCGAAGCTGCAATAACTTTACTTACAATGGGAGATCTAGTATTGCAGTCAGAGATCAGTAGTGA
ACAGGGTGATGTAGGAGTATGTATAATTCCTCATGTTCATTCAAAGGATAAAAGCCATATTCCTTCTAGC
CTAGATAATGTAAATCACAAAATTGTTCATGAATGTCAGGAACTTTCTTCACCTGTCATTACTACATCTC
CTGCATCATTTGAAGAAAACAAGATTGTATTGGAGGAACAAAGTTCCAGAGAAGAAATAAGTTTAATGGA
GAAAGTAAAGGAGAATGCTACACCAACCAGGAATACAATTTCTAAAGTGACCAGTAATTTGAGAATAAGA
AGTAGGCTTGCTAAGCCTAAACCAAATCTTGAGAAGACTTTAGGGACCAACAGGCTTGATGATTATCAGG
AAGTTTCCAGTTTGTGTGTAACCAAAGGGGCAGAAATGGAAACTCAAAGAGAAACAGAGAAAAATGCTTC
CAAAGCAACAGAATTGGAAAATAAAAACCTCGGACCAGTTACAACAGCAGAGAATAAGGATCAGAGCAAA
TTGGCATGTGTACATGGTATCAAAGGGACCAGTATTTCTTCAGAAGTAAACCTAACTGAAAGAAACGAAA
ATCAAGAAGAGAGCTCTCAGGAGGTTCACATGTTGTCAGTTGCTCCAGTTGCTTCCTCTGAGACAGGGCC
CTGCACACTTGGTTTGGATAGGGGTCTTGGTGAAAATTCTGTTGAAGAGCCCCAGATAAAGGACTCTAAA
GGAGACAGTGTGCTTACACTTCCTGTGCCAGAGTATACACCAACAAGTATTCCAGAAGTCCAACAAGAGA
ATATAATCAATCCTCAAGACCTAACAGTGAATCTAGTTGCTAATGTACCTCAAGATGGAGAAGATGAACA
AGCCTTTATTTTAACTCTGGTGGAAATCCCAGCCAATGCAGTAGAAGAATTTACTGATGCCACTGCACAG
TTCATGCCAAACCCTTTACTGCCAGCTCCCATATTGGTCAAATCAGTGAATACCGAAGAAAGGGGTGACA
TGAGTATTTGTTTACCAGCAACTTCAGTTGGTCAAGATGCCATGGGTTTATCTATTTCTGGAAGAGATAA
TTCTAAAAAGCCGCCTGATAATTTGGATCTTGTATCTAGGAAGAGATTTCAATGCAGGCTTGATAAAAAT
GACCACATTCCTCCTGCCAAAAAACGTTCACTCACTTTAAGAGATGACTGTCAAGAATATACCACTGAGG
TGCACTCAAAGGAATTAACAAATGTTTTTGAGGAAACAGGGGAGTCTCACAAGGGACAAGATATTTTTCT
TACCTCAGGAAGCACACTGACAACTCCAGAACCTCAAAGACAGCAAGTTGAAGCAGCTTTTCAGAGTAGA
GGATCTAGATCTCCTGATGCATGCATGGACAAGAATGTGCCTCAGTTACCTCAGGATGAAATGATTGTGT
CTGATAAGGAAGAAAGAACTGATGCTGCTCCTAAGTCTCAGCAAATGGATAGCAGAACATCGTCTTCTAA
AGCCTCACTATCCAGACCTGGCAGAAGACCCCTGGGATTTTTATCTTTAATATGCTCAAAGAATAGTTTG
GAGTCTGATGAACCTATGCAAGTCCATAGTAAGAAACGCCTAAAACCTCTTATACCTGGATTAAGAAAGA
AATTGAAAAGATCTAATCCATTCAATGAAAGCCAGGAAAAAAATCGAGAGTCCTCTGATCTGCTTCCATC
TCCAAGTGTTATTACTACTCAATCTGAGAATATTAGCAGCTCAGCAACTCAGGTTTCTTGTGATCAGCCC
TTACTGAAAGAAGGATATAAAAGTGCCCAAAAGCGGGCCCCTCAAGGGGAGGCAACCACAGTCTCTGAAT
ATTTCTTCAATGATATCTTCATTGAAGTGGATGAAACAGAATAGTAATGAACTAGTCCGTAACTTGAAAG
TATTTCGATTTCTTGGCTTTATATATCTTGTGGAAAGGACGAGATACCGAGGCCAAACAGCAATAT
