>Addgene plasmid #144397 | TFORF2733 | depositor partial sequence | sequence record 285307 | Barcode
GATACCGAGGCCAAACAGCAATAT
